Addgene plasmid #58136: tdTomato-Tensin1-N-18
Purpose: Localization: Focal Adhesions, Excitation: 554, Emission: 581
Depositing lab: Michael Davidson. Depositing organization: Florida State University, Tallahassee.
Backbone
  Vector backbone: tdTomato-N1
  Backbone size w/o insert (bp): 4750
  Vector type: Mammalian Expression
  Selectable markers: Neomycin (select with G418)
Growth in bacteria
  Bacterial resistance: Kanamycin, 50 μg/mL
  Growth temperature: 37°C
  Growth strain: DH5alpha
  Copy number: High Copy
Gene/Insert
  Gene/Insert name: Tensin1 (alt name: NM_022648)
  Species: H. sapiens (human)
  Entrez Gene: TNS1 (a.k.a. MST091, MST122, MST127, MSTP091, MSTP122, MSTP127, MXRA6, PPP1R155, TNS)
  Promoter: CMV
  Tag / fusion protein: tdTomato (C terminal on backbone)
  Cloning method: Unknown
  Sequencing primers: 5′ CMV-F; 3′ SV40pA-R
Terms and licenses: Academic/Nonprofit Terms; Industry Terms: Not Available to Industry
Depositor comments: . Excitation = 554; Emission = 581
How to cite: tdTomato-Tensin1-N-18 was a gift from Michael Davidson (Addgene plasmid # 58136 ; http://n2t.net/addgene:58136 ; RRID:Addgene_58136)
