[The description below was written by a language model from this plasmid's Addgene catalogue record.]
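Description:
tdTomato-Tensin1-N-18 is a mammalian expression plasmid built on the tdTomato-N1 backbone (about 4.75 kb without the insert), designed to produce a fluorescently labelled version of human tensin 1 (TNS1) in cultured cells. The tensin 1 coding sequence is placed downstream of the CMV promoter, a strong constitutive viral promoter widely used in mammalian cells, and upstream of the tdTomato coding sequence carried by the backbone, so that the fluorescent protein is fused to the C terminus of tensin 1. The "N-18" in the name probably refers to the N1-type configuration and the length of the linker joining the two proteins, but the record does not state this explicitly. The 3′ sequencing primer listed implies an SV40 polyadenylation signal following the fusion, although no feature table is provided to confirm the layout, and the cloning method is recorded as unknown.

The plasmid is maintained in E. coli at high copy number under kanamycin selection, and it carries a neomycin resistance marker that allows G418 selection of stably transfected mammalian cells. tdTomato is a bright tandem-dimer red-orange fluorescent protein, with excitation and emission maxima given here as 554 nm and 581 nm. Because tensin 1 is a component of cell–matrix adhesion structures, the fusion serves as a localization marker for focal adhesions. This is the stated purpose of the construct, making it suited to fluorescence imaging of adhesion sites in transfected cells, including use alongside spectrally distinct fluorescent fusions.
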