>Addgene plasmid #58136 | tdTomato-Tensin1-N-18 | depositor partial sequence | sequence record 89270 | insert sequence
CGGACTCAGATCTCGAGGCCACCATGAGTGTGAGCCGGACCATGGAGGACAGCTGTGAGCTGGACCTGGT
GTACGTCACAGAGAGGATCATCGCTGTCTCCTTCCCCAGCACAGCCAATGAGGAGAACTTTCGGAGCAAC
CTCCGTGAGGTGGCGCAGATGCTCAAGTCCAAACATGGAGGCAACTACCTGCTGTTCAACCTCTCTGAGC
GGAGACCTGACATCACGAAGCTCCATGCCAAGGTACTGGAATTTGGCTGGCCCGACCTCCACACCCCAGC
CCTGGAGAAGATATGCAGCATCTGTAAGGCCATGGACACATGGCTCAATGCAGACCCTCACAATGTCGTT
GTTCTACACAACAAGGGAAACCGAGGCAGGATAGGAGTTGTCATCGCGGCTTACATGCACTACAGCAACA
TTTCTGCCAGTGCGGACCAGGCTCTGGATCGGTTTGCAATGAAGCGGTTCTATGAGGATAAGATTGTGCC
CATTGGCCAGCCATCCCAAAGAAGGTACGTGCATTACTTCAGTGGCCTGCTCTCCGGCTCCATCAAAATG
AACAACAAGCCCTTGTTTCTGCACCACGTGATCATGCACGGCATCCCCAACTTTGAGTCTAAAGGAGGAT
GTCGGCCATTTCTCCGCATCTACCAGGCCATGCAACCTGTGTACACATCTGGCATCTACAACATCCCAGG
AGACAGCCAGACTAGCGTCTGCATCACCATCGAGCCAGGACTGCTCTTGAAGGGAGACATCTTGCTGAAG
TGCTACCACAAGAAGTTCCGAAGCCCAGCCCGAGACGTCATCTTCCGTGTGCAGTTCCACACCTGTGCCA
TCCATGACCTGGGGGTTGTCTTTGGGAAGGAGGACCTTGATGATGCTTTCAAAGATGATCGATTTCCAGA
GTATGGCAAAGTGGAGTTTGTATTTTCTTATGGGCCAGAGAAAATTCAAGGCATGGAGCACCTGGAGAAC
GGGCCGAGCGTGTCTGTGGACTATAACACCTCCGACCCCCTCATCCGCTGGGACTCCTACGACAACTTCA
GTGGGCATCGAGATGACGGCATGGAGGAGGTGGTGGGACACACGCAGGGGCCACTAGATGGGAGCCTGTA
TGCTAAGGTGAAGAAGAAAGACTCCCTGCACGGCAGCACCGGGGCTGTTAATGCCACACGTCCTACACTG
TCGGCCACCCCCAACCACGTGGAACACACGCTTTCTGTGAGCAGCGACTCGGGCAACTCCACAGCCTCCA
CCAAGACCGACAAGACCGACGAGCCTGTCCCCGGGGCCTCCAGTGCCACTGCTGCCTTGAGTCCCCAGGA
GAAGCGGGAGCTGGACCGCCTGCTGAGTGGCTTTGGCTTAGAGCGAGAGAAGCAAGGCGCCATGTACCAC
ACCCAGCACCTCAGGTCCCGCCCAGCAGGGGGCTCGGCTGTGCCCTCCTCTGGACGCCACGTTGTCCCAG
CCCAGGTTCATGTCAATGGTGGGGCGTTAGCATCTGAGCGGGAGACAGACATCCTGGACGATGAATTGCC
AAACCAGGATGGTCACAGTGCGGGCAGCATGGGCACACTCTCTTCTCTGGACGGGGTCACCAACACCAGT
GAGGGGGGCTACCCAGAGGCCCTGTCCCCACTGACCAACGGTCTGGACAAGTCCTACCCCATGGAGCCTA
TGGTCAATGGAGGAGGCTACCCCTACGAGTCTGCCAGCCGGGCGGGGCCTGCCCATGCTGGCCACACGGC
CCCCATGCGGCCCTCCTACTCTGCACAGGAGGGTTTAGCTGGCTACCAGAGGGAGGGGCCCCACCCAGCC
TGGCCACAGCCAGTGACCACCTCCCACTATGCCCATGACCCCAGCGGTATGTTCCGCTCTCAATCCTTTT
CGGAAGCTGAACCCCAGCTGCCCCCAGCTCCGGTCCGAGGGGGAAGCAGCCGGGAGGCTGTGCAAAGGGG
ACTGAACTCGTGGCAGCAGCAGCAGCAGCAGCAGCAGCAGCCTCGCCCACCTCCACGCCAGCAGGAAAGA
GCCCACTTGGAGAGTCTTGTAGCCAGCAGGCCCAGCCCTCAGCCATTGGCAGAGACCCCCATCCCCAGTC
TCCCTGAGTTCCCGCGAGCAGCCTCCCAGCAGGAGATTGAACAGTCCATCGAAACACTCAATATGCTGAT
GCTGGACCTGGAGCCAGCCTCCGCTGCTGCCCCACTACACAAGTCCCAGAGTGTCCCCGGGGCCTGGCCA
GGGGCTTCTCCACTCTCCTCCCAGCCCCTCTCTGGGTCCTCCCGTCAGTCCCATCCACTGACCCAGTCCA
GATATGGCTATATCCCCAGTGGGCATTCGTTGGGAACCCCTGAGCCAGCCCCACGGGCCTCTCTGGAGTC
TGTCCCTCCTGGCAGGTCTTACTCACCTTATGACTATCAGCCATGTTTGGCTGGGCCTAACCAGGATTTC
CATTCAAAGAGCCCAGCCTCTTCCTCCTTGCCTGCCTTCCTTCCGACCACCCACAGCCCTCCAGGGCCTC
AGCAACCCCCAGCCTCTCTCCCTGGCCTCACTGCTCAGCCTCTGCTCTCACCAAAGGAAGCGACTTCAGA
CCCCTCCCGGACTCCAGAGGAGGAGCCATTGAATTTAGAAGGGCTGGTGGCCCACAGGGTAGCAGGGGTA
CAGGCTCGGGAGAAGCAGCCTGCAGAGCCCCCAGCCCCTCTGCGGAGGCGGGCGGCCAGTGATGGACAGT
ATGAGAACCAGTCTCCAGAAGCCACATCCCCTCGTAGCCCTGGGGTTCGCTCCCCTGTCCAGTGTGTCTC
CCCGGAGCTGGCTCTTACCATCGCTCTCAATCCTGGAGGGCGGCCCAAAGAGCCCCATTTGCACAGCTAC
AAGGAGGCCTTCGAGGAGATGGAGGGAACCTCCCCGAGCAGCCCACCACCCAGTGGGGTGCGGTCCCCCC
CGGGTCTGGCCAAGACACCCCTGTCTGCTCTGGGCCTGAAACCTCACAACCCAGCGGACATCCTGTTGCA
CCCCACAGGAGTTACCAGAAGACGGATTCAGCCAGAGGAAGATGAGGGGAAGGTGGTGGTCAGGCTGTCA
GAAGAGCCCCGGAGCTATGTGGAGTCTGTGGCACGGACAGCGGTGGCTGGACCCCGAGCTCAGGACTCTG
AGCCCAAGAGCTTTAGTGCTCCAGCCACCCAGGCCTATGGCCATGAGATACCCCTGAGGAACGGGACCCT
GGGTGGCTCCTTTGTCTCCCCCAGCCCCCTCTCCACCAGCAGCCCCATCCTCAGTGCTGACAGCACTTCA
GTGGGGAGTTTCCCGTCGGGAGAGAGCAGTGACCAGGGTCCCCGGACGCCCACCCAGCCTCTGTTGGAGT
CTGGCTTCCGCTCAGGCAGCCTGGGACAGCCCAGCCCGTCTGCCCAGAGAAACTACCAGAGCTCTTCTCC
TCTCCCGACTGTGGGCAGTAGCTACAGCAGCCCCGACTACTCACTTCAGCATTTCAGCTCCTCTCCAGAA
AGCCAGGCTCGCGCTCAGTTCAGTGTGGCTGGCGTCCACACGGTGCCTGGGAGCCCTCAGGCGCGCCACA
GAACAGTGGGCACCAACACTCCCCCTAGTCCTGGCTTCGGCTGGCGGGCCATCAATCCCAGCATGGCTGC
CCCCAGCAGTCCCAGTTTGAGCCATCACCAGATGATGGGTCCACCAGGCACTGGCTTCCATGGTAGCACT
GTCTCCAGCCCCCAGAGCAGTGCAGCGACCACCCCGGGGAGCCCCAGCCTGTGTCGGCACCCAGCAGGGG
TCTACCAGGTTTCTGGCCTCCACAACAAAGTGGCCACCACCCCGGGGAGTCCCAGCCTGGGCCGGCACCC
TGGGGCTCACCAAGGCAACCTGGCCTCCGGTCTTCATAGCAATGCAATAGCCAGCCCTGGAAGCCCCAGC
CTGGGCCGTCACCTCGGAGGGTCTGGATCTGTGGTTCCCGGCAGCCCCTGCTTGGACCGGCATGTGGCCT
ATGGTGGCTATTCTACCCCGGAGGATCGGAGACCCACACTGTCCCGGCAGAGCAGTGCCTCTGGCTACCA
GGCTCCTTCCACGCCCTCCTTCCCTGTCTCCCCTGCCTACTACCCTGGCCTGAGCAGCCCTGCCACCTCC
CCGTCACCAGACTCCGCAGCCTTCCGGCAAGGGAGCCCAACACCAGCCTTGCCAGAGAAGCGAAGGATGT
CAGTGGGAGACCGGGCAGGCAGCCTCCCCAACTATGCCACCATCAATGGGAAGGTGTCTTCGCCTGTCGC
CAGCGGCATGTCCAGTCCCAGTGGGGGCAGCACCGTCTCCTTCTCCCACACTCTGCCCGACTTCTCCAAG
TACTCCATGCCAGACAACAGCCCGGAGACGCGGGCTAAAGTGAAGTTTGTCCAGGACACTTCTAAGTATT
GGTACAAGCCTGAGATTTCCAGGGAGCAGGCCATCGCGCTCCTCAAGGACCAGGAGCCGGGGGCCTTCAT
CATCCGCGACAGTCACTCCTTCCGAGGCGCGTACGGGCTGGCCATGAAGGTGTCTTCGCCACCTCCAACC
ATCATGCAGCAGAATAAAAAAGGAGACATGACCCATGAGCTGGTCAGGCATTTTCTGATAGAGACTGGCC
CCAGAGGAGTCAAGCTCAAGGGCTGCCCCAATGAGCCAAACTTCGGATCGCTGTCTGCCCTGGTCTACCA
GCACTCCATCATCCCATTGGCCCTGCCTTGCAAGCTGGTCATTCCAAACCGAGACCCCACAGATGAATCG
AAAGATAGCTCCGGCCCTGCCAACTCAACTGCAGACCTGCTGAAACAAGGGGCAGCCTGCAATGTGCTCT
TCGTCAACTCTGTGGACATGGAGTCACTCACTGGGCCACAGGCCATCTCTAAAGCCACATCTGAGACGTT
GGCTGCAGACCCCACGCCAGCTGCCACCATCGTTCACTTCAAAGTCTCTGCCCAGGGAATCACTCTGACT
GACAACCAGAGAAAGCTCTTTTTCAGACGCCACTACCCTCTCAACACTGTCACCTTCTGTGACCTGGACC
CACAGGAAAGAAAGTGGATGAAAACAGAGGGTGGTGCCCCTGCTAAGCTCTTCGGCTTCGTGGCCCGGAA
GCAGGGCAGCACCACGGACAACGCCTGCCACCTCTTTGCTGAGCTTGACCCCAACCAGCCGGCCTCTGCC
ATCGTCAACTTCGTCTCCAAGGTCATGCTGAATGCCGGCCAAAAGAGAGGTAGCGCATCCGGGGGTGCGT
CAGGCGGCAGCGGATCTGGACCGGTCGCCACCATGGTGAGCAAGGGCGAGGAGGTCATCAAAGAGTTCAT
GCGCTTCAAGGTGCGCATGGAGGGCTCCATGAACGGCCACGAGTTCGAGATCGAGGGCGAGGGCGAGGGC
CGCCCCTACGAGGGCACCCAGACCGCCAAGCTGAAGGTGACCAAGGGCGGCCCCCTGCCCTTCGCCTGGG
ACATCCTGTCCCCCCAGTTCATGTACGGCTCCAAGGCGTACGTGAAGCACCCCGCCGACATCCCCGATTA
CAAGAAGCTGTCCTTCCCCGAGGGCTTCAAGTGGGAGCGCGTGATGAACTTCGAGGACGGCGGTCTGGTG
ACCGTGACCCAGGACTCCTCCCTGCAGGACGGCACGCTGATCTACAAGGTGAAGATGCGCGGCACCAACT
TCCCCCCCGACGGCCCCGTAATGCAGAAGAAGACCATGGGCTGGGAGGCCTCCACCGAGCGCCTGTACCC
CCGCGACGGCGTGCTGAAGGGCGAGATCCACCAGGCCCTGAAGCTGAAGGACGGCGGCCACTACCTGGTG
GAGTTCAAGACCATCTACATGGCCAAGAAGCCCGTGCAACTGCCCGGCTACTACTACGTGGACACCAAGC
TGGACATCACCTCCCACAACGAGGACTACACCATCGTGGAACAGTACGAGCGCTCCGAGGGCCGCCACCA
CCTGTTCCTGGGGCATGGCACCGGCAGCACCGGCAGCGGCAGCTCCGGCACCGCCTCCTCCGAGGACAAC
AACATGGCCGTCATCAAAGAGTTCATGCGCTTCAAGGTGCGCATGGAGGGCTCCATGAACGGCCACGAGT
TCGAGATCGAGGGCGAGGGCGAGGGCCGCCCCTACGAGGGCACCCAGACCGCCAAGCTGAAGGTGACCAA
GGGCGGCCCCCTGCCCTTCGCCTGGGACATCCTGTCCCCCCAGTTCATGTACGGCTCCAAGGCGTACGTG
AAGCACCCCGCCGACATCCCCGATTACAAGAAGCTGTCCTTCCCCGAGGGCTTCAAGTGGGAGCGCGTGA
TGAACTTCGAGGACGGCGGTCTGGTGACCGTGACCCAGGACTCCTCCCTGCAGGACGGCACGCTGATCTA
CAAGGTGAAGATGCGCGGCACCAACTTCCCCCCCGACGGCCCCGTAATGCAGAAGAAGACCATGGGCTGG
GAGGCCTCCACCGAGCGCCTGTACCCCCGCGACGGCGTGCTGAAGGGCGAGATCCACCAGGCCCTGAAGC
TGAAGGACGGCGGCCACTACCTGGTGGAGTTCAAGACCATCTACATGGCCAAGAAGCCCGTGCAACTGCC
CGGCTACTACTACGTGGACACCAAGCTGGACATCACCTCCCACAACGAGGACTACACCATCGTGGAACAG
TACGAGCGCTCCGAGGGCCGCCACCACCTGTTCCTGTACGGCATGGACGAGCTGTACAAGTAAGCGGCCG
CGACTCTAGATCATAATCAGCCATA
