>Addgene plasmid #58136 | tdTomato-Tensin1-N-18 | addgene partial sequence | sequence record 131779 | mCherryseq-R 5'-cctcctcgcccttgctcaccat-3'
CTGACGCACCCCCGGATGCGCTACCTCTCTTTTGGCCGGCATTCAGCATGACCTTGGAGACGAAGTTGAC
GATGGCAGAGGCCGGCTGGTTGGGGTCAAGCTCAGCAAAGAGGTGGCAGGCGTTGTCCGTGGTGCTGCCC
TGCTTCCGGGCCACGAAGCCGAAGAGCTTAGCAGGGGCACCACCCTCTGTTTTCATCCACTTTCTTTCCT
GTGGGTCCAGGTCACAGAAGGTGACAGTGTTGAGAGGGTAGTGGCGTCTGAAAAAGAGCTTTCTCTGGTT
GTCAGTCAGAGTGATTCCCTGGGCAGAGACTTTGAAGTGAACGATGGTGGCAGCTGGCGTGGGGTCTGCA
GCCAACGTCTCAGATGTGGCTTTAGAGATGGCCTGTGGCCCAGTGAGTGACTCCATGTCCACAGAGTTGA
CGAAGAGCACATTGCAGGCTGCCCCTTGTTTCAGCAGGTCTGCAGTTGAGTTGGCAGGGCCGGAGCTATC
TTTCGATTCATCTGTGGGGTCTCGGTTTGGAATGACCAGCTTGCAAGGCAGGGCCAATGGGATGATGGAG
TGCTGGTAGACCAGGGCAGACAGCGATCCGAAGTTTGGCTCATTGGGGCAGCCCTTGAGCTTGACTCCTC
TGGGGCCAGTCTCTATCAGAAAATGCCTGACCAGCTCATGGGTCATGTCTCCTTTTTTATTCTGCTGCAT
GATGGTTGGAGGTGGCGAAGACACCTTCATGGCCAGCCCGTACGCGCCTCGGAAGGAGTGACTGTCGCGG
ATGATGAAGGCCCCCGGCTCCTGGTCCTTGAGGAGCGCGATGGCCTGCTCC
